Addgene plasmid #132477: pTP63-donor
Purpose: CRISPR donor plasmid to create GFP fusion proteins
Depositing lab: Kevin White. Depositing organization: University of Chicago.
Backbone
  Vector backbone: pUC19
  Vector type: CRISPR
Growth in bacteria
  Bacterial resistance: Ampicillin and Kanamycin, 100 & 50 μg/mL
  Growth temperature: 37°C
  Growth strain: TOP10
  Copy number: High Copy
Gene/Insert
  Gene/Insert name: TP63
  Species: H. sapiens (human)
  Mutation: none
  Entrez Gene: TP63 (a.k.a. AIS, B(p51A), B(p51B), EEC3, KET, LMS, NBP, OFC8, RHS, SHFM4, TP53CP, TP53L, TP73L, p40, p51, p53CP, p63, p73H, p73L)
  Tag / fusion protein: GFP (C terminal on backbone)
  Cloning method: Gibson Cloning
Terms and licenses: Academic/Nonprofit Terms; Industry Terms: Not Available to Industry
Depositor comments: Cloning source: A549
How to cite: pTP63-donor was a gift from Kevin White (Addgene plasmid # 132477 ; http://n2t.net/addgene:132477 ; RRID:Addgene_132477)
