[The description below was written by a language model from this plasmid's Addgene catalogue record and pLannotate feature annotations shown in this document.]
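Description:
pTP63-donor is a homology-directed repair donor plasmid built on the high-copy pUC19 backbone, intended for CRISPR-mediated knock-in of a GFP tag at the human TP63 locus so that the endogenous protein is expressed as a C-terminal GFP fusion. It is propagated in E. coli through the pUC/ColE1-type origin and carries the β-lactamase gene with its own promoter. The record lists dual ampicillin and kanamycin selection, consistent with the Tn5 aminoglycoside phosphotransferase (NeoR/KanR) also present in the insert. Remnants of the pUC19 lac region (lac promoter and operator, CAP site, lacZα and multiple cloning site fragments) flank the Gibson-assembled insert.

The annotated payload begins with a fragment of the TP63 coding sequence, cloned from A549 cells according to the depositor. It presumably represents the 3' end of the gene and forms part of the upstream homology arm. This is followed on the same strand by a short match to a TEV/His-type composite tag, an S-Tag, and EGFP, then an EMCV IRES2 and the NeoR/KanR coding sequence. No mammalian promoter is annotated. This fits a design in which correct integration places the tag cassette under the endogenous TP63 promoter, with the IRES allowing neomycin/G418 resistance to be translated from the same transcript so that tagged cells can be selected. Unannotated stretches upstream of the TP63 fragment and downstream of NeoR/KanR likely contain the remaining genomic homology sequence, though the feature table does not identify them. The plasmid encodes no Cas9 or guide RNA, so these would have to be supplied separately. The affinity and fluorescent tags would suit localisation or pull-down studies of endogenous p63, although the record states only the creation of GFP fusion proteins as the purpose.
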