Features (pLannotate 1.2.2; 17 found; start..end, strand, type, name):
      1..21      +  misc_feature   MCS (fragment): pUC18/19 multiple cloning site
     58..74      -  protein_bind   lac operator: The lac repressor binds to the lac operator to inhibit transcription in E. coli. This inhibition can be relieved by adding lactose or isopropyl-β-D-thiogalactopyranoside (IPTG). lac repressor encoded by lacI
     82..112     -  promoter       lac promoter: promoter for the E. coli lac operon
    127..148     -  protein_bind   CAP binding site: CAP binding activates transcription in the presence of cAMP. E. coli catabolite activator protein
    161..253     -  CDS            lacI (fragment): lac repressor; lacI; The lac repressor binds to the lac operator to inhibit transcription in E. coli. This inhibition can be relieved by adding lactose or isopropyl-β-D-thiogalactopyranoside (IPTG).
    436..1024    -  rep_origin     ori: high-copy-number ColE1/pMB1/pBR322/pUC origin of replication
   1195..2055    -  CDS            AmpR: β-lactamase; bla; confers resistance to ampicillin, carbenicillin, and related antibiotics
   2056..2160    -  promoter       AmpR promoter: bla
   2255..2290    +  CDS            rop (fragment): Rop protein, which maintains plasmids at low copy number; rop
   2392..2491    +  misc_feature   bom (fragment): basis of mobility region from pBR322
   2497..2654    -  CDS            lacZα (fragment): LacZα fragment of β-galactosidase; lacZ fragment
   3537..3830    +  CDS            TP63 (fragment): P63_HUMAN - Also known as KET, P63, P73H, P73L, TP73L. Experimental evidence at protein level: Swiss-Prot protein existence level 1. Acts as a sequence specific DNA binding transcriptional activator or repressor. The isoforms contain a varying set of transactivation and auto-regulating transactivation inhibiting domains thus showing an isoform specific activity. Isoform 2 activates RIPK4 transcription. May be required in conjunction with TP73/p73 for initiation of p53/TP53 dependent apoptosis in response to genotoxic insults and the presence of activated oncogenes. Involved in Notch signaling
   3851..3871    +  CDS            capTEV™ (fragment): composite tag for in vivo biotinylation, TEV protease cleavage, and 6xHis tagging
   3885..3929    +  CDS            S-Tag: affinity and epitope tag derived from pancreatic ribonuclease A
   4020..4739    +  CDS            EGFP: the original enhanced GFP (Yang et al., 1996) mammalian codon-optimized
   4777..5362    +  misc_feature   IRES2: internal ribosome entry site (IRES) of the encephalomyocarditis virus (EMCV)
   5444..6247    +  CDS            NeoR/KanR: aminoglycoside phosphotransferase from Tn5; aph(3')-II (or nptII); confers resistance to neomycin, kanamycin, and G418 (Geneticin®)
>Addgene plasmid #132477 | pTP63-donor | addgene full sequence | sequence record 273771 | Addgene NGS Result
GACCTGCAGGCATGCAAGCTTGGCGTAATCATGGTCATAGCTGTTTCCTGTGTGAAATTGTTATCCGCTC
ACAATTCCACACAACATACGAGCCGGAAGCATAAAGTGTAAAGCCTGGGGTGCCTAATGAGTGAGCTAAC
TCACATTAATTGCGTTGCGCTCACTGCCCGCTTTCCAGTCGGGAAACCTGTCGTGCCAGCTGCATTAATG
AATCGGCCAACGCGCGGGGAGAGGCGGTTTGCGTATTGGGCGCTCTTCCGCTTCCTCGCTCACTGACTCG
CTGCGCTCGGTCGTTCGGCTGCGGCGAGCGGTATCAGCTCACTCAAAGGCGGTAATACGGTTATCCACAG
AATCAGGGGATAACGCAGGAAAGAACATGTGAGCAAAAGGCCAGCAAAAGGCCAGGAACCGTAAAAAGGC
CGCGTTGCTGGCGTTTTTCCATAGGCTCCGCCCCCCTGACGAGCATCACAAAAATCGACGCTCAAGTCAG
AGGTGGCGAAACCCGACAGGACTATAAAGATACCAGGCGTTTCCCCCTGGAAGCTCCCTCGTGCGCTCTC
CTGTTCCGACCCTGCCGCTTACCGGATACCTGTCCGCCTTTCTCCCTTCGGGAAGCGTGGCGCTTTCTCA
TAGCTCACGCTGTAGGTATCTCAGTTCGGTGTAGGTCGTTCGCTCCAAGCTGGGCTGTGTGCACGAACCC
CCCGTTCAGCCCGACCGCTGCGCCTTATCCGGTAACTATCGTCTTGAGTCCAACCCGGTAAGACACGACT
TATCGCCACTGGCAGCAGCCACTGGTAACAGGATTAGCAGAGCGAGGTATGTAGGCGGTGCTACAGAGTT
CTTGAAGTGGTGGCCTAACTACGGCTACACTAGAAGAACAGTATTTGGTATCTGCGCTCTGCTGAAGCCA
GTTACCTTCGGAAAAAGAGTTGGTAGCTCTTGATCCGGCAAACAAACCACCGCTGGTAGCGGTGGTTTTT
TTGTTTGCAAGCAGCAGATTACGCGCAGAAAAAAAGGATCTCAAGAAGATCCTTTGATCTTTTCTACGGG
GTCTGACGCTCAGTGGAACGAAAACTCACGTTAAGGGATTTTGGTCATGAGATTATCAAAAAGGATCTTC
ACCTAGATCCTTTTAAATTAAAAATGAAGTTTTAAATCAATCTAAAGTATATATGAGTAAACTTGGTCTG
ACAGTTACCAATGCTTAATCAGTGAGGCACCTATCTCAGCGATCTGTCTATTTCGTTCATCCATAGTTGC
CTGACTCCCCGTCGTGTAGATAACTACGATACGGGAGGGCTTACCATCTGGCCCCAGTGCTGCAATGATA
CCGCGAGACCCACGCTCACCGGCTCCAGATTTATCAGCAATAAACCAGCCAGCCGGAAGGGCCGAGCGCA
GAAGTGGTCCTGCAACTTTATCCGCCTCCATCCAGTCTATTAATTGTTGCCGGGAAGCTAGAGTAAGTAG
TTCGCCAGTTAATAGTTTGCGCAACGTTGTTGCCATTGCTACAGGCATCGTGGTGTCACGCTCGTCGTTT
GGTATGGCTTCATTCAGCTCCGGTTCCCAACGATCAAGGCGAGTTACATGATCCCCCATGTTGTGCAAAA
AAGCGGTTAGCTCCTTCGGTCCTCCGATCGTTGTCAGAAGTAAGTTGGCCGCAGTGTTATCACTCATGGT
TATGGCAGCACTGCATAATTCTCTTACTGTCATGCCATCCGTAAGATGCTTTTCTGTGACTGGTGAGTAC
TCAACCAAGTCATTCTGAGAATAGTGTATGCGGCGACCGAGTTGCTCTTGCCCGGCGTCAATACGGGATA
ATACCGCGCCACATAGCAGAACTTTAAAAGTGCTCATCATTGGAAAACGTTCTTCGGGGCGAAAACTCTC
AAGGATCTTACCGCTGTTGAGATCCAGTTCGATGTAACCCACTCGTGCACCCAACTGATCTTCAGCATCT
TTTACTTTCACCAGCGTTTCTGGGTGAGCAAAAACAGGAAGGCAAAATGCCGCAAAAAAGGGAATAAGGG
CGACACGGAAATGTTGAATACTCATACTCTTCCTTTTTCAATATTATTGAAGCATTTATCAGGGTTATTG
TCTCATGAGCGGATACATATTTGAATGTATTTAGAAAAATAAACAAATAGGGGTTCCGCGCACATTTCCC
CGAAAAGTGCCACCTGACGTCTAAGAAACCATTATTATCATGACATTAACCTATAAAAATAGGCGTATCA
CGAGGCCCTTTCGTCTCGCGCGTTTCGGTGATGACGGTGAAAACCTCTGACACATGCAGCTCCCGGAGAC
GGTCACAGCTTGTCTGTAAGCGGATGCCGGGAGCAGACAAGCCCGTCAGGGCGCGTCAGCGGGTGTTGGC
GGGTGTCGGGGCTGGCTTAACTATGCGGCATCAGAGCAGATTGTACTGAGAGTGCACCATATGCGGTGTG
AAATACCGCACAGATGCGTAAGGAGAAAATACCGCATCAGGCGCCATTCGCCATTCAGGCTGCGCAACTG
TTGGGAAGGGCGATCGGTGCGGGCCTCTTCGCTATTACGCCAGCTGGCGAAAGGGGGATGTGCTGCAAGG
CGATTAAGTTGGGTAACGCCAGGGTTTTCCCAGTCACGACGTTGTAAAACGACGGCCAGTGAATTCGAGC
TCGGTACCCGTGACCATCAAAACCTCTGCCACAGTTTTCTCACTCCAAGCACAATGTGCTGTTTACCTAC
CATTCTGCCCTGTGAAAATATGAGCTATCACTGAAACAATCTAAAGAAGAGCTAACGCAGATAAATGTAA
GTGATATCACCACAGTCAGTTAAGGTTGACCCTATTTGCAATGCCTTCTGCACCCATTCACAGAACATAG
ACACAGTTGCTCTGCATTTTGATACCTTGCTTTATTCAAACACCAAGAGACCTTTTAGATAAAAGTGCCG
TTTCAGGTTCTGAGGATGCCCTAAGTCCCTAATTTTTTCACTTAGTTATGTGACTTTAAACTTGTCAACC
TCTCTGGCCTTCAGTTGTTCTATCTATAAAACAGGTCTAATAATGTTTACCACTAATCTGGGGATTAAAT
GATATCATGAATATAAAATAATTCAGGGCCTGGCACATAGAAAGTACTCAATCTTTTCTTCTCATCTCCT
CAACCAAGTGGTGGTGACATTCCATTAATACCTTTCTTCTAGTGACTAGCCAGGTAAATTCAAGCATAAG
TAGGTACCTCATGTTTCTATTTGGGATTTTTGCCCTCTCATCTAGCTATTATCCCAATTTTACCAATGAA
GAAACTGAGGCCAGTAGAGACTAAGTGAAGTGTTCTACACAGGCAGGAAAGACACCTCAAGGCTGTGCCT
TTGTGCTTAGTTCCATAGAGTTGAAGACTCAGAGAACTAATTTTATTTTCTAATTTGTGGATCAATAGAT
TCAGATCAATTAAACCAGAGCATCAGGGAATGATAGGATGCTGTGGACTAAATGTCCGTTTTTCTCCCTG
TTTTCATTCTCCATGACACCTTCCCCTGTTGCACAGGATCTGGCAAGTCTGAAAATCCCTGAGCAATTTC
GACATGCGATCTGGAAGGGCATCCTGGACCACCGGCAGCTCCACGAATTCTCCTCCCCTTCTCATCTCCT
GCGGACCCCAAGCAGTGCCTCTACAGTCAGTGTGGGCTCCAGTGAGACCCGGGGTGAGCGTGTTATTGAT
GCTGTGCGATTCACCCTCCGCCAGACCATCTCTTTCCCACCCCGAGATGAGTGGAATGACTTCAACTTTG
ACATGGATGCTCGCCGCAATAAGCAACAGCGCATCAAAGAGGAGGGGGAGGGGATTCCAACTACTGCAAG
CGAGAATCTTTATTTTCAGGGCGCCGCCAAATTCAAAGAAACCGCTGCTGCTAAATTCGAACGCCAGCAC
ATGGACAGCGGAGGTGGAGGTTCGAGCGGTCCCTCGGGTTCGTCGAGCCTGGAAGTTCTGTTCCAGGGGC
CCCTGTCGTCGAGCGGTCCCTCGGGTTCGATGGTGAGCAAAGGCGAGGAGCTGTTCACCGGGGTGGTGCC
CATCCTGGTCGAGCTGGACGGCGACGTAAACGGCCACAAGTTCAGCGTGTCCGGCGAGGGCGAGGGCGAT
GCCACCTACGGCAAGCTGACCCTGAAGTTCATCTGCACCACCGGCAAGCTGCCCGTGCCCTGGCCCACCC
TCGTGACCACCCTGACCTACGGCGTGCAGTGCTTCAGCCGCTACCCCGACCACATGAAGCAGCACGACTT
CTTCAAGTCCGCCATGCCCGAAGGCTACGTCCAGGAGCGCACCATCTTCTTCAAGGACGACGGCAACTAC
AAGACCCGCGCCGAGGTGAAGTTCGAGGGCGACACCCTGGTGAACCGCATCGAGCTGAAGGGCATCGACT
TCAAGGAGGACGGCAACATCCTGGGGCACAAGCTGGAGTACAACTACAACAGCCACAACGTCTATATCAT
GGCCGACAAGCAGAAGAACGGCATCAAGGTGAACTTCAAGATCCGCCACAACATCGAGGACGGCAGCGTG
CAGCTCGCCGACCACTACCAGCAGAACACCCCCATCGGCGACGGCCCCGTGCTGCTGCCCGACAACCACT
ACCTGAGCACCCAGTCCGCCCTGAGCAAAGACCCCAACGAGAAGCGCGATCACATGGTCCTTAAGGAGTT
CGTGACCGCCGCCGGGATCACTCTCGGCATGGACGAGCTGTACAAGTAATGATCTAGAGTCGAGTTAATT
AAGAATTCCGCCCCCCCCCCTCTCCCTCCCCCCCCCTAACGTTACTGGCCGAAGCCGCTTGGAATAAGGC
CGGTGTGCGTTTGTCTATATGTTATTTTCCACCATATTGCCGTCTTTTGGCAATGTGAGGGCCCGGAAAC
CTGGCCCTGTCTTCTTGACGAGCATTCCTAGGGGTCTTTCCCCTCTCGCCAAAGGAATGCAGGGTCTGTT
GAATGTCGTGAAGGAAGCAGTTCCTCTGGAAGCTTCTTGAAGACAAACAACGTCTGTAGCGACCCTTTGC
AGGCAGCGGAACCCCCCACCTGGCGACAGGTGCCTCTGCGGCCAAAAGCCACGTGTATAAGATACACCTG
CAAAGGCGGCACAACCCCAGTGCCACGTTGTGAGTTGGATAGTTGTGGAAAGAGTCAAATGGCTCTCCTC
AAGCGTATTCAACAAGGGGCTGAAGGATGCCCAGAAGGTACCCCATTGTATGGGATCTGATCTGGGGCCT
CGGTGCACATGCTTTACATGTGTTTAGTCGAGGTTAAAAAAACGTCTAGGCCCCCCGAACCACGGGGACG
TGGTTTTCCTTTGAAAAACACGATGATAATATGGCCACAACCTGTTACATTGCACAAGATAAAAATATAT
CATCACGAACAGTAAAACTGTCTGCTTACATAAACAGTAATACAAGGGGTGTTATGGGATCGGCCATTGA
ACAAGATGGATTGCACGCAGGTTCTCCGGCCGCTTGGGTGGAGAGGCTATTCGGCTATGACTGGGCACAA
CAGACAATCGGCTGCTCTGATGCCGCCGTGTTCCGGCTGTCAGCGCAGGGGCGCCCGGTTCTTTTTGTCA
AGACCGACCTGTCCGGTGCCCTGAATGAACTGCAGGACGAGGCAGCGCGGCTATCGTGGCTGGCCACGAC
GGGCGTTCCTTGCGCAGCTGTGCTCGACGTTGTCACTGAAGCGGGAAGGGACTGGCTGCTATTGGGCGAA
GTGCCGGGGCAGGATCTCCTGTCATCTCACCTTGCTCCTGCCGAGAAAGTATCCATCATGGCTGATGCAA
TGCGGCGGCTGCATACGCTTGATCCGGCTACCTGCCCATTCGACCACCAAGCGAAACATCGCATCGAGCG
AGCACGTACTCGGATGGAAGCCGGTCTTGTCGATCAGGATGATCTGGACGAAGAGCATCAGGGGCTCGCG
CCAGCCGAACTGTTCGCCAGGCTCAAGGCGCGCATGCCCGACGGCGAGGATCTCGTCGTGACCCATGGCG
ATGCCTGCTTGCCGAATATCATGGTGGAAAATGGCCGCTTTTCTGGATTCATCGACTGTGGCCGGCTGGG
TGTGGCGGACCGCTATCAGGACATAGCGTTGGCTACCCGTGATATTGCTGAAGAGCTTGGCGGCGAATGG
GCTGACCGCTTCCTCGTGCTTTACGGTATCGCCGCTCCCGATTCGCAGCGCATCGCCTTCTATCGCCTTC
TTGACGAGTTCTTCTGAGTCGCCTCACCATGTGAGCTCTTCCTATCCCTCTCCTAACTGCCAGCCCCCTA
AAAGCACTCCTGCTTAATCTTCAAAGCCTTCTCCCTAGCTCCTCCCCTTCCTCTTGTCTGATTTCTTAGG
GGAAGGAGAAGTAAGAGGCTACCTCTTACCTAACATCTGACCTGGCATCTAATTCTGATTCTGGCTTTAA
GCCTTCAAAACTATAGCTTGCAGAACTGTAGCTGCCATGGCTAGGTAGAAGTGAGCAAAAAAGAGTTGGG
TGTCTCCTTAAGCTGCAGAGATTTCTCATTGACTTTTATAAAGCATGTTCACCCTTATAGTCTAAGACTA
TATATATAAATGTATAAATATACAGTATAGATTTTTGGGTGGGGGGCATTGAGTATTGTTTAAAATGTAA
TTTAAATGAAAGAAAATTGAGTTGCACTTATTGACCATTTTTTAATTTACTTGTTTTGGATGGCTTGTCT
ATACTCCTTCCCTTAAGGGGTATCATGTATGGTGATAGGTATCTAGAGCTTAATGCTACATGTGAGTGAC
GATGATGTACAGATTCTTTCAGTTCTTTGGATTCTAAATACATGCCACATCAAACCTTTGAGTAGATCCA
TTTCCATTGCTTATTATGTAGGTAAGACTGTAGATATGTATTCTTTTCTCAGTGTTGGTATATTTTATAT
TACTGACATTTCTTCTAGTGATGATGGTTCACGTTGGGGTGATTTAATCCAGTTATAAGAAGAAGTTCAT
GTCCAAACGTCCTCTTTAGTTTTTGGTTGGGAATGAGGAAAATTCTTAAAAGGCCCATAGCAGCCAGTTC
AAAAACACCCGACGTCATGTATTTGAGCATATCAGTAACCCCCTTAAATTTAATACCAGATACCTTATCT
TACAATATTGATTGGGAAAACATTTGCTGCCATTACAGAGGTATTAAAACTAAATTTCACTACTAGATTG
ACTAACTCAAATACACATTTGCTACTGTTGTAAGAATTCTGATTGATTTGATTGGGATGAATGCCATCTA
TCTAGTTCTAACAGTGAAGTTTTACTGTCTATTAATATTCAGGGTAAATAGGAATCATTCA
